Addgene plasmid #115798: pTRE-8XGTIIC-DsRED-DD
Purpose: lentiviral, trimethoprim (TMP) regulated YAP promoter activity reporter
Depositing lab: Joan Massague. Depositing organization: Memorial Sloan-Kettering Cancer Center. Publication: Pericyte-like spreading by disseminated cancer cells activates YAP and MRTF for metastatic colonization. Er EE, Valiente M, Ganesh K, Zou Y, Agrawal S, Hu J, Griscom B, Rosenblum M, Boire A, Brogi E, Giancotti FG, Schachner M, Malladi S, Massague J. Nat Cell Biol. 2018 Aug;20(8):966-978. doi: 10.1038/s41556-018-0138-8. Epub 2018 Jul 23. PubMed 30038252.
Backbone
  Vector backbone: pTRE
  Total vector size (bp): 6000
  Modifications to backbone: EGFP promoter and EGFP cloned out
  Vector type: Mammalian Expression, Lentiviral
  Selectable markers: Neomycin (select with G418)
Growth in bacteria
  Bacterial resistance: Ampicillin, 100 μg/mL
  Growth temperature: 37°C
  Growth strain: NEB Stable
  Copy number: Unknown
Gene/Insert
  Gene/Insert name: YAP responsive promoter (alt name: 8xGTIIC)
  Species: H. sapiens (human)
  Entrez Gene: YAP1 (a.k.a. COB1, YAP, YAP-1, YAP2, YAP65, YKI)
  Tag / fusion protein: DsRED-DHFR
Terms and licenses: Academic/Nonprofit Terms; Industry Terms: Not Available to Industry
How to cite: pTRE-8XGTIIC-DsRED-DD was a gift from Joan Massague (Addgene plasmid # 115798 ; http://n2t.net/addgene:115798 ; RRID:Addgene_115798)
