[The description below was written by a language model from this plasmid's Addgene catalogue record and pLannotate feature annotations shown in this document.]
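Description:
pTRE-8XGTIIC-DsRED-DD is a lentiviral transfer plasmid that reports on YAP transcriptional activity in mammalian cells, with reporter levels additionally controlled by trimethoprim (TMP). It is built on a pTRE lentiviral backbone from which the EGFP promoter and EGFP were removed. In bacteria it is maintained through a high-copy ColE1/pUC-type origin and ampicillin resistance, and an f1 origin is also present. The viral framework is of the third-generation type: an RSV promoter drives a chimeric truncated HIV-1 5' LTR, followed by the Ψ packaging signal with a gag fragment, the RRE for Rev-dependent nuclear export, and the cPPT/CTS. A truncated 3' LTR, an SV40 polyadenylation signal and an SV40 origin lie downstream of the cargo.

The payload is a fusion of DsRed-Express2 to E. coli dihydrofolate reductase, which here serves as a destabilizing domain. The fusion protein is degraded unless TMP binds and stabilizes the DHFR moiety, so red fluorescence accumulates only during TMP exposure and reflects promoter activity in that window. According to the catalogue entry, expression is driven by the 8xGTIIC YAP-responsive promoter, a synthetic element of repeated TEAD-binding sites. This element was not annotated in the feature table, though an unannotated stretch lies upstream of the DsRed coding sequence. A WPRE follows the reporter to enhance transcript expression, and a separate mouse PGK promoter drives NeoR for G418 selection of transduced cells. The sequenced record is about 9 kb, larger than the 6 kb listed in the catalogue. The depositors' associated work concerns YAP activation during metastatic colonization by disseminated cancer cells.
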