Features (pLannotate 1.2.2; 30 found; start..end, strand, type, name):
    207..233     -  misc_feature   MCS (fragment): pBluescript multiple cloning site
    365..1039    +  CDS            DsRed-Express2: DsRed-Express2 is a basic (constitutively fluorescent) orange fluorescent protein published in 2008, derived from Discosoma sp.. It is reported to be a rapidly-maturing protein.
   1045..1518    +  CDS            ecDHFR: E. coli dihydrofolate reductase; folA
   1528..1552    -  protein_bind   attB2: mutant version of attB; recombination site for the Gateway® BP reaction BP Clonase™
   1583..2171    +  misc_feature   WPRE: woodchuck hepatitis virus posttranscriptional regulatory element
   2214..2587    +  promoter       PGK promoter (fragment): mouse phosphoglycerate kinase 1 promoter
   2587..2668    +  promoter       PGK promoter (fragment): mouse phosphoglycerate kinase 1 promoter
   2682..3485    +  CDS            NeoR/KanR: aminoglycoside phosphotransferase from Tn5; aph(3')-II (or nptII); confers resistance to neomycin, kanamycin, and G418 (Geneticin®)
   3506..3643    +  CDS            nef (fragment): NEF_HV1LA - Experimental evidence at protein level: Swiss-Prot protein existence level 1. Extracellular Nef protein targets CD4(+) T-lymphocytes for apoptosis by interacting with CXCR4 surface receptors. From Human immunodeficiency virus type 1 group M subtype B (isolate Lai) (HIV-1).
   3629..3809    +  LTR            5' LTR (truncated): truncated 5' long terminal repeat (LTR) from HIV-1
   3881..4002    +  polyA_signal   SV40 poly(A) signal: SV40 polyadenylation signal
   4042..4177    +  rep_origin     SV40 ori: SV40 origin of replication
   4198..4216    -  promoter       T7 promoter: promoter for bacteriophage T7 RNA polymerase
   4224..4379    +  CDS            lacZα (fragment): LacZα fragment of β-galactosidase; lacZ fragment
   4384..4812    +  rep_origin     f1 ori (sequence partly withheld): f1 bacteriophage origin of replication; arrow indicates direction of (+) strand synthesis
   4865..4969    +  promoter       AmpR promoter: bla
   4970..5830    +  CDS            AmpR: β-lactamase; bla; confers resistance to ampicillin, carbenicillin, and related antibiotics
   6001..6589    +  rep_origin     ori: high-copy-number ColE1/pMB1/pBR322/pUC origin of replication
   6772..6864    +  CDS            lacI (fragment): lac repressor; lacI; The lac repressor binds to the lac operator to inhibit transcription in E. coli. This inhibition can be relieved by adding lactose or isopropyl-β-D-thiogalactopyranoside (IPTG).
   6877..6898    +  protein_bind   CAP binding site: CAP binding activates transcription in the presence of cAMP. E. coli catabolite activator protein
   6913..6943    +  promoter       lac promoter: promoter for the E. coli lac operon
   6951..6967    +  protein_bind   lac operator: The lac repressor binds to the lac operator to inhibit transcription in E. coli. This inhibition can be relieved by adding lactose or isopropyl-β-D-thiogalactopyranoside (IPTG). lac repressor encoded by lacI
   7012..7030    +  promoter       T3 promoter: promoter for bacteriophage T3 RNA polymerase
   7058..7284    +  promoter       RSV promoter: Rous sarcoma virus enhancer/promoter
   7285..7465    +  LTR            5' LTR (truncated): truncated 5' long terminal repeat (LTR) from HIV-1
   7512..7637    +  misc_feature   HIV-1 Ψ: packaging signal of human immunodeficiency virus type 1
   7621..7984    +  CDS            HIV-1 gag (fragment): gag protein from human immunodeficiency virus 1; gag
   8130..8363    +  misc_feature   RRE: The Rev response element (RRE) of HIV-1 allows for Rev-dependent mRNA export from the nucleus to the cytoplasm.
   8740..8840    +  CDS            Rev (fragment): human immunodeficiency virus 1 (HIV-1) Rev protein; rev; enhances nuclear export of unspliced and incompletely spliced viral mRNAs
   8859..8976    +  misc_feature   cPPT/CTS: central polypurine tract and central termination sequence of HIV-1
>Addgene plasmid #115798 | pTRE-8XGTIIC-DsRED-DD | addgene full sequence | sequence record 224021 | Addgene NGS Result
TACCGAGCTCTTACGCGTGCTAGCCCGGCCAGTGCCAAGTTGAGACACATTCCACACATTCCACTGCAAG
CTTGAGACACATTCCACACATTCCACTGCAAGCTTCTAGCCCGGCCAGTGCCAAGTTGAGACACATTCCA
CACATTCCACTGCAAGCTTGAGACACATTCCACACATTCCACTGCAAGCTTCTAGAGATCTGCAGGTCGA
GGTCGACGGTATCGATAAGCTTGGGGGTGGGCGCCGGGGGGACCTTAAAGCCTCTGCCCCCCAAGGAGCC
CTTCCCAGACAGCCGCCGGCACCCACCGCTCCGTGGGACGATCCCCCAAGAGCTTGGCATTCCGGTACTG
TTGGTAAAGCCACCATGGATAGCACTGAGAACGTCATCAAGCCCTTCATGCGCTTCAAGGTGCACATGGA
GGGCTCCGTGAACGGCCACGAGTTCGAGATCGAGGGCGAGGGCGAGGGCAAGCCCTACGAGGGCACCCAG
ACCGCCAAGCTGCAGGTGACCAAGGGCGGCCCCCTGCCCTTCGCCTGGGACATCCTGTCCCCCCAGTTCC
AGTACGGCTCCAAGGTGTACGTGAAGCACCCCGCCGACATCCCCGACTACAAGAAGCTGTCCTTCCCCGA
GGGCTTCAAGTGGGAGCGCGTGATGAACTTCGAGGACGGCGGCGTGGTGACCGTGACCCAGGACTCCTCC
CTGCAGGACGGCACCTTCATCTACCACGTGAAGTTCATCGGCGTGAACTTCCCCTCCGACGGCCCCGTAA
TGCAGAAGAAGACTCTGGGCTGGGAGCCCTCCACCGAGCGCCTGTACCCCCGCGACGGCGTGCTGAAGGG
CGAGATCCACAAGGCGCTGAAGCTGAAGGGCGGCGGCCACTACCTGGTGGAGTTCAAGTCAATCTACATG
GCCAAGAAGCCCGTGAAGCTGCCCGGCTACTACTACGTGGACTCCAAGCTGGACATCACCTCCCACAACG
AGGACTACACCGTGGTGGAGCAGTACGAGCGCGCCGAGGCCCGCCACCACCTGTTCCAGCTCGAGATCAG
TCTGATTGCGGCGTTAGCGGTAGATCACGTTATCGGCATGGAAACCGTCATGCCGTGGAACCTGCCTGCC
GATCTCGCCTGGTTTAAACGCAACACCTTAAATAAACCCGTGATTATGGGCCGCCATACCTGGGAATCAA
TCGGTCGTCCGTTGCCAGGACGCAAAAATATTATCCTCAGCAGTCAACCGAGTACGGACGATCGCGTAAC
GTGGGTGAAGTCGGTGGATGAAGCCATCGCGGCGTGTGGTGACGTACCAGAAATCATGGTTATTGGCGGC
GGTCGCGTTTATGAACAGTTCTTGCCAAAAGCGCAAAAACTGTATCTGACGCATATCGACGCAGAAGTGG
AAGGCGACACCCATTTCCCGGATTACGAGCCGGATGACTGGGAATCGGTATTCAGCGAATTCCACGATGC
TGATGCGCAGAACTCTCACAGCTATTGCTTTGAGATTCTGGAGCGGCGATGAACTAGACCCAGCTTTCTT
GTACAAAGTGGTTGATATCCAGCACAGTGGCGGCCGCTCGACAATCAACCTCTGGATTACAAAATTTGTG
AAAGATTGACTGGTATTCTTAACTATGTTGCTCCTTTTACGCTATGTGGATACGCTGCTTTAATGCCTTT
GTATCATGCTATTGCTTCCCGTATGGCTTTCATTTTCTCCTCCTTGTATAAATCCTGGTTGCTGTCTCTT
TATGAGGAGTTGTGGCCCGTTGTCAGGCAACGTGGCGTGGTGTGCACTGTGTTTGCTGACGCAACCCCCA
CTGGTTGGGGCATTGCCACCACCTGTCAGCTCCTTTCCGGGACTTTCGCTTTCCCCCTCCCTATTGCCAC
GGCGGAACTCATCGCCGCCTGCCTTGCCCGCTGCTGGACAGGGGCTCGGCTGTTGGGCACTGACAATTCC
GTGGTGTTGTCGGGGAAGCTGACGTCCTTTCCATGGCTGCTCGCCTGTGTTGCCACCTGGATTCTGCGCG
GGACGTCCTTCTGCTACGTCCCTTCGGCCCTCAATCCAGCGGACCTTCCTTCCCGCGGCCTGCTGCCGGC
TCTGCGGCCTCTTCCGCGTCTTCGCCTTCGCCCTCAGACGAGTCGGATCTCCCTTTGGGCCGCCTCCCCG
CCTGGAATTCTGCAGATATCCGGACTAGTGATCTAATTCTACCGGGTAGGGGAGGCGCTTTTCCCAAGGC
AGTCTGGAGCATGCGCTTTAGCAGCCCCGCTGGGCACTTGGCGCTACACAAGTGGCCTCTGGCCTCGCAC
ACATTCCACATCCACCGGTAGGCGCCAACCGGCTCCGTTCTTTGGTGGCCCCTTCGCGCCACCTTCTACT
CCTCCCCTAGTCAGGAAGTTCCCCCCCGCCCCGCAGCTCGCGTCGTGCAGGACGTGACAAATGGAAGTAG
CACGTCTCACTAGTCTCGTGCAGATGGACAGCACCGCTGAGCAATGGAAGCGGGTAGGCCTTTGGGGCAG
CGGCCAATAGCAGCTTTGCTCCTTCGCTTTCTGGGCTCAGAGGCTGGGAAGGGGTGGGTCCGGGGGCTCC
GGAGGCCCGGCATTCTGCACGCTTCAAAAGCGCACGTCTGCCGCGCTGTTCTCCTCTTCCTCATCTCCGG
GCCTTTCGACCTGCAGCCAATATGGGATCGGCCATTGAACAAGATGGATTGCACGCAGGTTCTCCGGCCG
CTTGGGTGGAGAGGCTATTCGGCTATGACTGGGCACAACAGACAATCGGCTGCTCTGATGCCGCCGTGTT
CCGGCTGTCAGCGCAGGGGCGCCCGGTTCTTTTTGTCAAGACCGACCTGTCCGGTGCCCTGAATGAACTG
CAGGACGAGGCAGCGCGGCTATCGTGGCTGGCCACGACGGGCGTTCCTTGCGCAGCTGTGCTCGACGTTG
TCACTGAAGCGGGAAGGGACTGGCTGCTATTGGGCGAAGTGCCGGGGCAGGATCTCCTGTCATCTCACCT
TGCTCCTGCCGAGAAAGTATCCATCATGGCTGATGCAATGCGGCGGCTGCATACGCTTGATCCGGCTACC
TGCCCATTCGACCACCAAGCGAAACATCGCATCGAGCGAGCACGTACTCGGATGGAAGCCGGTCTTGTCG
ATCAGGATGATCTGGACGAAGAGCATCAGGGGCTCGCGCCAGCCGAACTGTTCGCCAGGCTCAAGGCGCG
CATGCCCGACGGCGAGGATCTCGTCGTGACCCATGGCGATGCCTGCTTGCCGAATATCATGGTGGAAAAT
GGCCGCTTTTCTGGATTCATCGACTGTGGCCGGCTGGGTGTGGCGGACCGCTATCAGGACATAGCGTTGG
CTACCCGTGATATTGCTGAAGAGCTTGGCGGCGAATGGGCTGACCGCTTCCTCGTGCTTTACGGTATCGC
CGCTCCCGATTCGCAGCGCATCGCCTTCTATCGCCTTCTTGACGAGTTCTTCTGAGGGGATCCGTCGAGG
GCCCGGTACCTTTAAGACCAATGACTTACAAGGCAGCTGTAGATCTTAGCCACTTTTTAAAAGAAAAGGG
GGGACTGGAAGGGCTAGCTCACTCCCAACGAAGACAAGATCTGCTTTTTGCTTGTACTGGGTCTCTCTGG
TTAGACCAGATCTGAGCCTGGGAGCTCTCTGGCTAACTAGGGAACCCACTGCTTAAGCCTCAATAAAGCT
TGCCTTGAGTGCTTCAAGTAGTGTGTGCCCGTCTGTTGTGTGACTCTGGTAACTAGAGATCCCTCAGACC
CTTTTAGTCAGTGTGGAAAATCTCTAGCAGTAGTAGTTCATGTCATCTTATTATTCAGTATTTATAACTT
GCAAAGAAATGAATATCAGAGAGTGAGAGGAACTTGTTTATTGCAGCTTATAATGGTTACAAATAAAGCA
ATAGCATCACAAATTTCACAAATAAAGCATTTTTTTCACTGCATTCTAGTTGTGGTTTGTCCAAACTCAT
CAATGTATCTTATCATGTCTGGCTCTAGCTATCCCGCCCCTAACTCCGCCCATCCCGCCCCTAACTCCGC
CCAGTTCCGCCCATTCTCCGCCCCATGGCTGACTAATTTTTTTTATTTATGCAGAGGCCGAGGCCGCCTC
GGCCTCTGAGCTATTCCAGAAGTAGTGAGGAGGCTTTTTTGGAGGCCTAGGGACGTACCCAATTCGCCCT
ATAGTGAGTCGTATTACGCGCGCTCACTGGCCGTCGTTTTACAACGTCGTGACTGGGAAAACCCTGGCGT
TACCCAACTTAATCGCCTTGCAGCACATCCCCCTTTCGCCAGCTGGCGTAATAGCGAAGAGGCCCGCACC
GATCGCCCTTCCCAACAGTTGCGCAGCCTGAATGGCGAATGGG
[124 nt withheld, positions 4384-4507]
C
[91 nt withheld, positions 4509-4599]
A
[49 nt withheld, positions 4601-4649]
CCTTTGACGTTGGAGTCCACGTTCTTT
[37 nt withheld, positions 4677-4713]
ACCCTATCTCGGTCTATTCTTTTGATTTATAAGGGATTTTGCCGATTTCGGCCTATTGGTTAAAAAATGA
GCTGATTTAACAAAAATTTAACGCGAATTTTAACAAAATATTAACGCTTACAATTTAGGTGGCACTTTTC
GGGGAAATGTGCGCGGAACCCCTATTTGTTTATTTTTCTAAATACATTCAAATATGTATCCGCTCATGAG
ACAATAACCCTGATAAATGCTTCAATAATATTGAAAAAGGAAGAGTATGAGTATTCAACATTTCCGTGTC
GCCCTTATTCCCTTTTTTGCGGCATTTTGCCTTCCTGTTTTTGCTCACCCAGAAACGCTGGTGAAAGTAA
AAGATGCTGAAGATCAGTTGGGTGCACGAGTGGGTTACATCGAACTGGATCTCAACAGCGGTAAGATCCT
TGAGAGTTTTCGCCCCGAAGAACGTTTTCCAATGATGAGCACTTTTAAAGTTCTGCTATGTGGCGCGGTA
TTATCCCGTATTGACGCCGGGCAAGAGCAACTCGGTCGCCGCATACACTATTCTCAGAATGACTTGGTTG
AGTACTCACCAGTCACAGAAAAGCATCTTACGGATGGCATGACAGTAAGAGAATTATGCAGTGCTGCCAT
AACCATGAGTGATAACACTGCGGCCAACTTACTTCTGACAACGATCGGAGGACCGAAGGAGCTAACCGCT
TTTTTGCACAACATGGGGGATCATGTAACTCGCCTTGATCGTTGGGAACCGGAGCTGAATGAAGCCATAC
CAAACGACGAGCGTGACACCACGATGCCTGTAGCAATGGCAACAACGTTGCGCAAACTATTAACTGGCGA
ACTACTTACTCTAGCTTCCCGGCAACAATTAATAGACTGGATGGAGGCGGATAAAGTTGCAGGACCACTT
CTGCGCTCGGCCCTTCCGGCTGGCTGGTTTATTGCTGATAAATCTGGAGCCGGTGAGCGTGGGTCTCGCG
GTATCATTGCAGCACTGGGGCCAGATGGTAAGCCCTCCCGTATCGTAGTTATCTACACGACGGGGAGTCA
GGCAACTATGGATGAACGAAATAGACAGATCGCTGAGATAGGTGCCTCACTGATTAAGCATTGGTAACTG
TCAGACCAAGTTTACTCATATATACTTTAGATTGATTTAAAACTTCATTTTTAATTTAAAAGGATCTAGG
TGAAGATCCTTTTTGATAATCTCATGACCAAAATCCCTTAACGTGAGTTTTCGTTCCACTGAGCGTCAGA
CCCCGTAGAAAAGATCAAAGGATCTTCTTGAGATCCTTTTTTTCTGCGCGTAATCTGCTGCTTGCAAACA
AAAAAACCACCGCTACCAGCGGTGGTTTGTTTGCCGGATCAAGAGCTACCAACTCTTTTTCCGAAGGTAA
CTGGCTTCAGCAGAGCGCAGATACCAAATACTGTTCTTCTAGTGTAGCCGTAGTTAGGCCACCACTTCAA
GAACTCTGTAGCACCGCCTACATACCTCGCTCTGCTAATCCTGTTACCAGTGGCTGCTGCCAGTGGCGAT
AAGTCGTGTCTTACCGGGTTGGACTCAAGACGATAGTTACCGGATAAGGCGCAGCGGTCGGGCTGAACGG
GGGGTTCGTGCACACAGCCCAGCTTGGAGCGAACGACCTACACCGAACTGAGATACCTACAGCGTGAGCT
ATGAGAAAGCGCCACGCTTCCCGAAGGGAGAAAGGCGGACAGGTATCCGGTAAGCGGCAGGGTCGGAACA
GGAGAGCGCACGAGGGAGCTTCCAGGGGGAAACGCCTGGTATCTTTATAGTCCTGTCGGGTTTCGCCACC
TCTGACTTGAGCGTCGATTTTTGTGATGCTCGTCAGGGGGGCGGAGCCTATGGAAAAACGCCAGCAACGC
GGCCTTTTTACGGTTCCTGGCCTTTTGCTGGCCTTTTGCTCACATGTTCTTTCCTGCGTTATCCCCTGAT
TCTGTGGATAACCGTATTACCGCCTTTGAGTGAGCTGATACCGCTCGCCGCAGCCGAACGACCGAGCGCA
GCGAGTCAGTGAGCGAGGAAGCGGAAGAGCGCCCAATACGCAAACCGCCTCTCCCCGCGCGTTGGCCGAT
TCATTAATGCAGCTGGCACGACAGGTTTCCCGACTGGAAAGCGGGCAGTGAGCGCAACGCAATTAATGTG
AGTTAGCTCACTCATTAGGCACCCCAGGCTTTACACTTTATGCTTCCGGCTCGTATGTTGTGTGGAATTG
TGAGCGGATAACAATTTCACACAGGAAACAGCTATGACCATGATTACGCCAAGCGCGCAATTAACCCTCA
CTAAAGGGAACAAAAGCTGGAGCTGCAAGCTTAATGTAGTCTTATGCAATACTCTTGTAGTCTTGCAACA
TGGTAACGATGAGTTAGCAACATGCCTTACAAGGAGAGAAAAAGCACCGTGCATGCCGATTGGTGGAAGT
AAGGTGGTACGATCGTGCCTTATTAGGAAGGCAACAGACGGGTCTGACATGGATTGGACGAACCACTGAA
TTGCCGCATTGCAGAGATATTGTATTTAAGTGCCTAGCTCGATACATAAACGGGTCTCTCTGGTTAGACC
AGATCTGAGCCTGGGAGCTCTCTGGCTAACTAGGGAACCCACTGCTTAAGCCTCAATAAAGCTTGCCTTG
AGTGCTTCAAGTAGTGTGTGCCCGTCTGTTGTGTGACTCTGGTAACTAGAGATCCCTCAGACCCTTTTAG
TCAGTGTGGAAAATCTCTAGCAGTGGCGCCCGAACAGGGACTTGAAAGCGAAAGGGAAACCAGAGGAGCT
CTCTCGACGCAGGACTCGGCTTGCTGAAGCGCGCACGGCAAGAGGCGAGGGGCGGCGACTGGTGAGTACG
CCAAAAATTTTGACTAGCGGAGGCTAGAAGGAGAGAGATGGGTGCGAGAGCGTCAGTATTAAGCGGGGGA
GAATTAGATCGCGATGGGAAAAAATTCGGTTAAGGCCAGGGGGAAAGAAAAAATATAAATTAAAACATAT
AGTATGGGCAAGCAGGGAGCTAGAACGATTCGCAGTTAATCCTGGCCTGTTAGAAACATCAGAAGGCTGT
AGACAAATACTGGGACAGCTACAACCATCCCTTCAGACAGGATCAGAAGAACTTAGATCATTATATAATA
CAGTAGCAACCCTCTATTGTGTGCATCAAAGGATAGAGATAAAAGACACCAAGGAAGCTTTAGACAAGAT
AGAGGAAGAGCAAAACAAAAGTAAGACCACCGCACAGCAAGCGGCCGCTGATCTTCAGACCTGGAGGAGG
AGATATGAGGGACAATTGGAGAAGTGAATTATATAAATATAAAGTAGTAAAAATTGAACCATTAGGAGTA
GCACCCACCAAGGCAAAGAGAAGAGTGGTGCAGAGAGAAAAAAGAGCAGTGGGAATAGGAGCTTTGTTCC
TTGGGTTCTTGGGAGCAGCAGGAAGCACTATGGGCGCAGCGTCAATGACGCTGACGGTACAGGCCAGACA
ATTATTGTCTGGTATAGTGCAGCAGCAGAACAATTTGCTGAGGGCTATTGAGGCGCAACAGCATCTGTTG
CAACTCACAGTCTGGGGCATCAAGCAGCTCCAGGCAAGAATCCTGGCTGTGGAAAGATACCTAAAGGATC
AACAGCTCCTGGGGATTTGGGGTTGCTCTGGAAAACTCATTTGCACCACTGCTGTGCCTTGGAATGCTAG
TTGGAGTAATAAATCTCTGGAACAGATTTGGAATCACACGACCTGGATGGAGTGGGACAGAGAAATTAAC
AATTACACAAGCTTAATACACTCCTTAATTGAAGAATCGCAAAACCAGCAAGAAAAGAATGAACAAGAAT
TATTGGAATTAGATAAATGGGCAAGTTTGTGGAATTGGTTTAACATAACAAATTGGCTGTGGTATATAAA
ATTATTCATAATGATAGTAGGAGGCTTGGTAGGTTTAAGAATAGTTTTTGCTGTACTTTCTATAGTGAAT
AGAGTTAGGCAGGGATATTCACCATTATCGTTTCAGACCCACCTCCCAACCCCGAGGGGACCCGACAGGC
CCGAAGGAATAGAAGAAGAAGGTGGAGAGAGAGACAGAGACAGATCCATTCGATTAGTGAACGGATCTCG
ACGGTATCGGTTAACTTTTAAAAGAAAAGGGGGGATTGGGGGGTACAGTGCAGGGGAAAGAATAGTAGAC
ATAATAGCAACAGACATACAAACTAAAGAATTACAAAAACAAATTACAAAAATTCAAAATTTTATCGAAC
GATAGG
